>Addgene plasmid #110620 | pBTK620 | depositor full sequence | sequence record 208081 | pBTK620 sequence 8054 bps
ACTGCCTGGCGACTCACAACTAAGCAAGACAGCCGGAACCAGCGCCGGCGAACACCACTGCATATATGGC
ATATCACAACAGTCCAACTAGTGCACTGCAGTACACCAGGCATCAAATAAAACGAAAGGCTCAGTCGAAA
GACTGGGCCTTTCGTTTTATCTGTTGTTTGTCGGTGAACGCTCTCTACTAGAGTCACACTGGCTCACCTT
CGGGTGGGCCTTTCTGCGTTTATACCGAGCGGCCGCGTGTTACAACCAATTAACCAATTCTGATTAGAAA
AACTCATCGAGCATCAAATGAAACTGCAATTTATTCATATCAGGATTATCAATACCATATTTTTGAAAAA
GCCGTTTCTGTAATGAAGGAGAAAACTCACCGAGGCAGTTCCATAGGATGGCAAGATCCTGGTATCGGTC
TGCGATTCCGACTCGTCCAACATCAATACAACCTATTAATTTCCCCTCGTCAAAAATAAGGTTATCAAGT
GAGAAATCACCATGAGTGACGACTGAATCCGGTGAGAATGGCAAAAGCTTATGCATTTCTTTCCAGACTT
GTTCAACAGGCCAGCCATTACGCTCGTCATCAAAATCACTCGCATCAACCAAACCGTTATTCATTCGTGA
TTGCGCCTGAGCGAGGCGAAATACGCGATCGCTGTTAAAAGGACAATTACAAACAGGAATCGAATGCAAC
CGGCGCAGGAACACTGCCAGCGCATCAACAATATTTTCACCTGAATCAGGATATTCTTCTAATACCTGGA
ATGCTGTTTTCCCGGGGATCGCAGTGGTGAGTAACCATGCATCATCAGGAGTACGGATAAAATGCTTGAT
GGTCGGAAGAGGCATAAATTCCGTCAGCCAGTTTAGTCTGACCATCTCATCTGTAACATCATTGGCAACG
CTACCTTTGCCATGTTTCAGAAACAACTCTGGCGCATCGGGCTTCCCATACAATCGATAGATTGTCGCAC
CTGATTGCCCGACATTATCGCGAGCCCATTTATACCCATATAAATCAGCATCCATGTTGGAATTTAATCG
CGGCCTGGAGCAAGACGTTTCCCGTTGAATATGGCTCATAACACCCCTTGTATTACTGTTTATGTAAGCA
GACAGTTTTATTGTTCATGATGATATATTTTTATCTTGTGCAATGTAACATCAGAGATTTTGAGACACAA
CGTGGCTTTGTTGAATAAATCGAACTTTTGCTGAGTTGAAGGATCAGTCATGACCAAAATCCCTTAACGT
GAGTCAGCCTGCCGCCTTGGGCCGGGTGATGTCGTACTTGCCCGCCGCGAACTCGGTTACCGTCCAGCCC
AGCGCGACCAGCTCCGGCAACGCCTCGCGCACCCGCTTGCGGCGCTTGCGCATGGTCGAACCACTGGCCT
CTGACGGCCAGACATAGCCGCACAAGGTATCTATGGAAGCCTTGCCGGTTTTGCCGGGGTCGATCCAGCC
ACACAGCCGCTGGTGCAGCAGGCGGGCGGTTTCGCTGTCCAGCGCCCGCACCTCGTCCATGCTGATGCGC
ACATGCTGGCCGCCACCCATGACGGCCTGCGCGATCAAGGGGTTCAGGGCCACGTACAGGCGCCCGTCCG
CCTCGTCGCTGGCGTACTCCGACAGCAGCCGAAACCCCTGCCGCTTGCGGCCATTCTGGGCGATGATGGA
TACCTTCCAAAGGCGCTCGATGCAGTCCTGTATGTGCTTGAGCGCCCCACCACTATCGACCTCTGCCCCG
ATTTCCTTTGCCAGCGCCCGATAGCTACCTTTGACCACATGGCATTCAGCGGTGACGGCCTCCCACTTGG
GTTCCAGGAACAGCCGGAGCTGCCGTCCGCCTTCGGTCTTGGGTTCCGGGCCAAGCACTAGGCCATTAGG
CCCAGCCATGGCCACCAGCCCTTGCAGGATGCGCAGATCATCAGCGCCCAGCGGCTCCGGGCCGCTGAAC
TCGATCCGCTTGCCGTCGCCGTAGTCATACGTCACGTCCAGCTTGCTGCGCTTGCGCTCGCCCCGCTTGA
GGGCACGGAACAGGCCGGGGGCCAGACAGTGCGCCGGGTCGTGCCGGACGTGGCTGAGGCTGTGCTTGTT
CTTAGGCTTCACCACGGGGCACCCCCTTGCTCTTGCGCTGCCTCTCCAGCACGGCGGGCTTGAGCACCCC
GCCGTCATGCCGCCTGAACCACCGATCAGCGAACGGTGCGCCATAGTTGGCCTTGCTCACACCGAAGCGG
ACGAAGAACCGGCGCTGGTCGTCGTCCACACCCCATTCCTCGGCCTCGGCGCTGGTCATGCTCGACAGGT
AGGACTGCCAGCGGATGTTATCGACCAGTACCGAGCTGCCCCGGCTGGCCTGCTGCTGGTCGCCTGCGCC
CATCATGGCCGCGCCCTTGCTGGCATGGTGCAGGAACACGATAGAGCACCCGGTATCGGCGGCGATGGCC
TCCATGCGACCGATGACCTGGGCCATGGGGCCGCTGGCGTTTTCTTCCTCGATGTGGAACCGGCGCAGCG
TGTCCAGCACCATCAGGCGGCGGCCCTCGGCGGCGCGCTTGAGGCCGTCGAACCACTCCGGGGCCATGAT
GTTGGGCAGGCTGCCGATCAGCGGCTGGATCAGCAGGCCGTCAGCCACGGCTTGCCGTTCCTCGGCGCTG
AGGTGCGCCCCAAGGGCGTGCAGGCGGTGATGAATGGCGGTGGGCGGGTCTTCGGCGGGCAGGTAGATCA
CCGGGCCGGTGGGCAGTTCGCCCACCTCCAGCAGATCCGGCCCGCCTGCAATCTGTGCGGCCAGTTGCAG
GGCCAGCATGGATTTACCGGCACCACCGGGCGACACCAGCGCCCCGACCGTACCGGCCACCATGTTGGGC
AAAACGTAGTCCAGCGGTGGCGGCGCTGCTGCGAACGCCTCCAGAATATTGATAGGCTTATGGGTAGCCA
TTGATTGCCTCCTTTGCAGGCAGTTGGTGGTTAGGCGCTGGCGGGGTCACTACCCCCGCCCTGCGCCGCT
CTGAGTTCTTCCAGGCACTCGCGCAGCGCCTCGTATTCGTCGTCGGTCAGCCAGAACTTGCGCTGACGCA
TCCCTTTGGCCTTCATGCGCTCGGCATATCGCGCTTGGCGTACAGCGTCAGGGCTGGCCAGCAGGTCGCC
GGTCTGCTTGTCCTTTTGGTCTTTCATATCAGTCACCGAGAAACTTGCCGGGGCCGAAAGGCTTGTCTTC
GCGGAACAAGGACAAGGTGCAGCCGTCAAGGTTAAGGCTGGCCATATCAGCGACTGAAAAGCGGCCAGCC
TCGGCCTTGTTTGACGTATAACCAAAGCCACCGGGCAACCAATAGCCCTTGTCACTTTTGATCAGGTAGA
CCGACCCTGAAGCGCTTTTTTCGTATTCCATAAAACCCCCTTCTGTGCGTGAGTACTCATAGTATAACAG
GCGTGAGTACCAACGCAAGCACTACATGCTGAAATCTGGCCCGCCCCTGTCCATGCCTCGCTGGCGGGGT
GCCGGTGCCCGTGCCAGCTCGGCCCGCGCAAGCTGGACGCTGGGCAGACCCATGACCTTGCTGACGGTGC
GCTCGATGTAATCCGCTTCGTGGCCGGGCTTGCGCTCTGCCAGCGCTGGGCTGGCCTCGGCCATGGCCTT
GCCGATTTCCTCGGCACTGCGGCCCCGGCTGGCCAGCTTCTGCGCGGCGATAAAGTCGCACTTGCTGAGG
TCATGACCGAAGCGCTTGACCAGCCCGGCCATCTCGCTGCGGTACTCGTCCAGCGCCGTGCGCCGGTGGC
GGCTAAGCTGCCGCTCGGGCAGTTCGAGGCTGGCCAGCCTGCGGGCCTTCTCCTGCTGCCGCTGGGCCTG
CTCGATCTGCTGGCCAGCCTGCTGCACCAGCGCCGGGCCAGCGGTGGCGGTCTTGCCCTTGGATTCACGC
AGCAGCACCCACGGCTGATAACCGGCGCGGGTGGTGTGCTTGTCCTTGCGGTTGGTGAAGCCCGCCAAGC
GGCCATAGTGGCGGCTGTCGGCGCTGGCCGGGTCGGCGTCGTACTCGCTGGCCAGCGTCCGGGCAATCTG
CCCCCGAAGTTCACCGCCTGCGGCGTCGGCCACCTTGACCCATGCCTGATAGTTCTTCGGGCTGGTTTCC
ACTACCAGGGCAGGCTCCCGGCCCTCGGCTTTCATGTCATCCAGGTCAAACTCGCTGAGGTCGTCCACCA
GCACCAGACCATGCCGCTCCTGCTCGGCGGGCCTGATATACACGTCATTGCCCTGGGCATTCATCCGCTT
GAGCCATGGCGTGTTCTGGAGCACTTCGGCGGCTGACCATTCCCGGTTCATCATCTGGCCGGTGGGTGCG
TCCCTGACGCCGATATCGAAGCGCTCACAGCCCATGGCCTTGAGCTGTCGGCCTATGGCCTGCAAAGTCC
TGTCGTTCTTCATCGGGCCACCAAGCGCAGCCAGATCGAGCCGTCCTCGGTTGTCAGTGGCGTCAGGTCG
AGCAAGAGCAACGATGCGATCAGCAGCACCACCGTAGGCATCATGGAAGCCAGCATCACGGTTAGCCATA
GCTTCCAGTGCCACCCCCGCGACGCGCTCCGGGCGCTCTGCGCGGCGCTGCTCACCTCGGCGGCTACCTC
CCGCAACTCTTTGGCCAGCTCCACCCATGCCGCCCCTGTCTGGCGCTGGGCTTTCAGCCACTCCGCCGCC
TGCGCCTCGCTGGCCTGCTTGGTCTGGCTCATGACCTGCCGGGCTTCGTCGGCCAGTGTCGCCATGCTCT
GGGCCAGCGGTTCGATCTGCTCCGCTAACTCGTTGATGCCTCTGGATTTCTTCACTCTGTCGATTGCGTT
CATGGTCTATTGCCTCCCGGTATTCCTGTAAGTCGATGATCTGGGCGTTGGCGGTGTCGATGTTCAGGGC
CACGTCTGCCCGGTCGGTGCGGATGCCCCGGCCTTCCATCTCCACCACGTTCGGCCCCAGGTGAACACCG
GGCAGGCGCTCGATGCCCTGCGCCTCAAGTGTTCTGTGGTCAATGCGGGCGTCGTGGCCAGCCCGCTCTA
ATGCCCGGTTGGCATGGTCGGCCCATGCCTCGCGGGTCTGCTCAAGCCATGCCTTGGGCTTGAGCGCTTC
GGTCTTCTGTGCCCCGCCCTTCTCCGGGGTCTTGCCGTTGTACCGCTTGAACCACTGAGCGGCGGGCCGC
TCGATGCCGTCATTGATCCGCTCGGAGATCATCAGGTGGCAGTGCGGGTTCTCGCCGCCACCGGCATGGA
TGGCCAGCGTATACGGCAGGCGCTCGGCACCGGTCAGGTGCTGGGCGAACTCGGACGCCAGCGCCTTCTG
CTGGTCGAGGGTCAGCTCGACCGGCAGGGCAAATTCGACCTCCTTGAACAGCCGCCCATTGGCGCGTTCA
TACAGGTCGGCAGCATCCCAGTAGTCGGCGGGCCGCTCGACGAACTCCGGCATGTGCCCGGATTCGGCGT
GCAAGACTTCATCCATGTCGCGGGCATACTTGCCTTCGCGCTGGATGTAGTCGGCCTTGGCCCTGGCCGA
TTGGCCGCCCGACCTGCTGCCGGTTTTCGCCGTAAGGTGATAAATCGCCATGCTGCCTCGCTGTTGCTTT
TGCTTTTCGGCTCCATGCAATGGCCCTCGGAGAGCGCACCGCCCGAAGGGTGGCCGTTAGGCCAGTTTCT
CGAAGAGAAACCGGTAAGTGCGCCCTCCCCTACAAAGTAGGGTCGGGATTGCCGCCGCTGTGCCTCCATG
ATAGCCTACGAGACAGCACATTAACAATGGGGTGTCAAGATGGTTAAGGGGAGCAACAAGGCGGCGGATC
GGCTGGCCAAGCTCGAAGAACAACGAGCGCGAATCAATGCCGAAATTCAGCGGGAGCGGGCAAGGGAACA
GCAGCAAGAGCGCAAGAACGAAACAAGGCGCAAGGTGCTGGTGGGGGCCATGATTTTGGCCAAGGTGAAC
AGCAGCGAGTGGCCGGAGGATCGGCTCATGGCGGCAATGGATGCGTACCTTGAACGCGACCACGACCGCG
CCTTGTTCGGTCTGCCGCCACGCCAGAAGGATGAGCCGGGCTGAATGATCGACCGAGACAGGCCCTGCGG
GGCTGCACACGCGCCCCCACCCTTCGGGTAGGGGGAAAGGCCGCTAAAGCGGCTAAAAGCGCTCCAGCGT
ATTTCTGCGGGGTTTGGTGTGGGGTTTAGCGGGCTTTGCCCGCCTTTCCCCCTGCCGCGCAGCGGTGGGG
CGGTGTGTAGCCTAGCGCAGCGAATAGACCAGCTATCCGGCCTCTGGCCGGGCATATTGGGCAAGGGCAG
CAGCGCCCCACAAGGGCGCTGATAACCGCGCCTAGTGGATTATTCTTAGATAATCATGGATGGATTTTTC
CAACACCCCGCCAGCCCCCGCCCCTGCTGGGTTTGCAGGTTTGGGGGCGTGACAGTTATTGCAGGGGTTC
GTGACAGTTATTGCAGGGGGGCGTGACAGTTATTGCAGGGGTTCGTGACAGTTAGTACGGGAGTGACGGG
CACTGGCTGGCAATGTCTAGCAACGGCAGGCATTTCGGCTGAGGGTAAAAGAACTTTCCGCTAAGCGATA
GACTGTATGTAAACACAGTATTGCAAGGACGCGGAACATGCCTCATGTGGCGGCCAGGACGGCCAGCCGG
GATCGGGATACTGGTCGTTACCAGAGCCACCGACCCGAGCAAACCCTTCTCTATCAGATCGTTGACGAGT
ATTACCCGGCATTCGCTGCGCTTATGGCAGAGCAGGGAAAGGAATTGCCGGGCTATGTGCAACGGGAATT
TGAAGAATTTCTCCAATGCGGGCGGCTGGAGCATGGCTTTCTACGGGTTCGCTGCGAGTCTTGCCACGCC
GAGCACCTGGTCGCTTTCAGAAATCAATCTAAAGTATATATGAGTAAACTTGGTCTGACAGGCCCCTGAA
TTCGCATCTAGATGGTAGAGCCACAAACAGCCGGTACAAGCAACGATCTCCAGGACCATCTGAATCATGC
GCGGATGACACGAACTCACGACGGCGATCACAGACATTAACCCACAGTACAGACACTGCGACAACGTGGC
AATTCGTCGCAATACCGTCTCACTGAACTGGCCGATAATTGCAGACGAACGCATACGGGAGTTTATTCTT
GACATATTGCCGGTGTGTTGGTATAATAACTTAGTACTGTTATACAGAAACAGAGGAGATATTACATATG
AGTAAAGGAGAAGAGCTTTTCACAGGAGTTGTCCCAATCCTCGTGGAATTAGACGGTGATGTTAATGGGC
ACAAGTTCTCTGTCAGTGGAGAGGGTGAAGGCGACGCAACATATGGCAAGCTGACCCTTAAATTTATTTG
CACCACGGGTAAACTACCTGTTCCATGGCCAACACTGGTCACTACGTTCGGGTATGGGGTTCAGTGCTTT
GCGCGCTACCCAGATCACATGAAACAGCACGACTTTTTCAAGAGTGCAATGCCCGAAGGCTATGTACAGG
AGAGAACCATCTTTTTTAAGGATGACGGCAACTATAAGACACGCGCCGAAGTGAAGTTCGAGGGTGATAC
CCTTGTTAATAGAATCGAGTTAAAGGGTATTGACTTTAAGGAAGATGGAAATATTTTAGGCCACAAACTG
GAATATAACTATAACTCCCATAATGTGTACATTATGGCCGACAAGCAAAAGAACGGTATCAAGGTTAACT
TCAAGATCAGACACAACATTGAGGATGGAAGCGTTCAACTAGCCGACCATTACCAACAAAACACCCCAAT
TGGCGATGGGCCTGTGCTGTTACCAGACAACCATTACCTGTCCACTCAATCTGCCCTTTCGAAAGATCCC
AACGAAAAGCGCGACCACATGGTCCTTCTTGAGTTTGTCACGGCTGCTGGGATTACACACGGCATGGATG
AACTATACAAATAAATCCTAACTAGCATAACCCCTTGGGGCCTCTAAACGGGTCTTGAGGGGTTTTTTGC
TGGCTGAGCATGAGACGGAAATCTGCTCGTCAGTGGTGCTCACACTGACGAATCATGTACAGATCATACC
GATG
Features (pLannotate 1.2.2; 12 found; start..end, strand, type, name):
    114..185     +  terminator     rrnB T1 terminator: transcription terminator T1 from the E. coli rrnB gene
    201..228     +  terminator     T7Te terminator: phage T7 early transcription terminator
    274..1089    -  CDS            KanR: aminoglycoside phosphotransferase; aph(3')-Ia; confers resistance to kanamycin in bacteria or G418 (Geneticin®) in eukaryotes
   1264..2115    -  CDS            RSF1010 RepC: replication protein C of the broad-host-range plasmid RSF1010 (Scholz et al., 1989); repC
   2102..2941    -  CDS            RSF1010 RepA: replication protein A of the broad-host-range plasmid RSF1010 (Scholz et al., 1989); repA
   2933..3007    -  ncRNA          Plasmid R1162: Accession: RF00043 - R1162-like plasmid antisense RNA
   3455..5581    -  CDS            mobA: MOBA2_ECOLX - Also known as repB. Experimental evidence at protein level: Swiss-Prot protein existence level 1. Part of the relaxosome complex that is responsible for plasmid transfer during conjugation. Locally unwinds DNA and catalyzes the cleavage of one of the DNA strands at oriT. The cleaved strand is then transferred through the dedicated type IV secretion apparatus. MobA remains covalently linked at the 5' end of the strand, and once in the recipient cell, it probably catalyzes the rejoining of the two ends of the strand, re-forming the circular plasmid DNA. The primase activity of MobA
   5662..5749    -  oriT           RSF1010 oriT: origin of transfer of the broad-host-range plasmid RSF1010 (Scholz et al., 1989)
   5780..6061    +  CDS            mobC: MOBC_ECOLX - Protein predicted: Swiss-Prot protein existence level 4. This protein is essential to promote the specific transfer of the plasmid in the presence of conjugative plasmids. From Escherichia coli.
   6091..6485    +  rep_origin     RSF1010 oriV: replication origin of the broad-host-range plasmid RSF1010; requires the RSF1010 RepA/B/C proteins for replication (Scholz et al., 1989)
   7208..7921    +  CDS            GFPmut3: GFPmut3 is a basic (constitutively fluorescent) green fluorescent protein published in 1996, derived from Aequorea victoria. It is reported to be a very rapidly-maturing weak dimer.
   7932..7979    +  terminator     T7 terminator: transcription terminator for bacteriophage T7 RNA polymerase
