>Addgene plasmid #110620 | pBTK620 | addgene full sequence | sequence record 233533 | Addgene NGS Result
GGCTGTCGGCGCTGGCCGGGTCGGCGTCGTACTCGCTGGCCAGCGTCCGGGCAATCTGCCCCCGAAGTTC
ACCGCCTGCGGCGTCGGCCACCTTGACCCATGCCTGATAGTTCTTCGGGCTGGTTTCCACTACCAGGGCA
GGCTCCCGGCCCTCGGCTTTCATGTCATCCAGGTCAAACTCGCTGAGGTCGTCCACCAGCACCAGACCAT
GCCGCTCCTGCTCGGCGGGCCTGATATACACGTCATTGCCCTGGGCATTCATCCGCTTGAGCCATGGCGT
GTTCTGGAGCACTTCGGCGGCTGACCATTCCCGGTTCATCATCTGGCCGGTGGTGGCGTCCCTGACGCCG
ATATCGAAGCGCTCACAGCCCATGGCCTTGAGCTGTCGGCCTATGGCCTGCAAAGTCCTGTCGTTCTTCA
TCGGGCCACCAAGCGCAGCCAGATCGAGCCGTCCTCGGTTGTCAGTGGCGTCAGGTCGAGCAAGAGCAAC
GATGCGATCAGCAGCACCACCGTAGGCATCATGGAAGCCAGCATCACGGTTAGCCATAGCTTCCAGTGCC
ACCCCCGCGACGCGCTCCGGGCGCTCTGCGCGGCGCTGCTCACCTCGGCGGCTACCTCCCGCAACTCTTT
GGCCAGCTCCACCCATGCCGCCCCTGTCTGGCGCTGGGCTTTCAGCCACTCCGCCGCCTGCGCCTCGCTG
GCCTGCTGGGTCTGGCTCATGACCTGCCGGGCTTCGTCGGCCAGTGTCGCCATGCTCTGGGCCAGCGGTT
CGATCTGCTCCGCTAACTCGTTGATGCCTCTGGATTTCTTCACTCTGTCGATTGCGTTCATGGTCTATTG
CCTCCCGGTATTCCTGTAAGTCGATGATCTGGGCGTTGGCGGTGTCGATGTTCAGGGCCACGTCTGCCCG
GTCGGTGCGGATGCCCCGGCCTTCCATCTCCACCACGTTCGGCCCCAGGTGAACACCGGGCAGGCGCTCG
ATGCCCTGCGCCTCAAGTGTTCTGTGGTCAATGCGGGCGTCGTGGCCAGCCCGCTCTAATGCCCGGTTGG
CATGGTCGGCCCATGCCTCGCGGGTCTGCTCAAGCCATGCCTTGGGCTTGAGCGCTTCGGTCTTCTGTGC
CCCGCCCTTCTCCGGGGTCTTGCCGTTGTACCGCTTGAACCACTGAGCGGCGGGCCGCTCGATGCCGTCA
TTGATCCGCTCGGAGATCATCAGGTGGCAGTGCGGGTTCTCGCCGCCACCGGCATGGATGGCCAGCGTAT
ACGGCAGGCGCTCGGCACCGGTCAGGTGCTGGGCGAACTCGGACGCCAGCGCCTTCTGCTGGTCGAGGGT
CAGCTCGACCGGCAGGGCAAATTCGACCTCCTTGAACAGCCGCCCATTGGCGCGTTCATACAGGTCGGCA
GCATCCCAGTAGTCGGCGGGCCGCTCGACGAACTCCGGCATGTGCCCGGATTCGGCGTGCAAGACTTCAT
CCATGTCGCGGGCATACTTGCCTTCGCGCTGGATGTAGTCGGCCTTGGCCCTGGCCGATTGGCCGCCCGA
CCTGCTGCCGGTTTTCGCCGTAAGGTGATAAATCGCCATGCTGCCTCGCTGTTGCTTTTGCTTTTCGGCT
CCATGCAATGGCCCTCGGAGAGCGCACCGCCCGAAGGGTGGCCGTTAGGCCAGTTTCTCGAAGAGAAACC
GGTAAGTGCGCCCTCCCCTACAAAGTAGGGTCGGGATTGCCGCCGCTGTGCCTCCATGATAGCCTACGAG
ACAGCACATTAACAATGGGGTGTCAAGATGGTTAAGGGGAGCAACAAGGCGGCGGATCGGCTGGCCAAGC
TCGAAGAACAACGAGCGCGAATCAATGCCGAAATTCAGCGGGTGCGGGCAAGGGAACAGCAGCAAGAGCG
CAAGAACGAAACAAGGCGCAAGGTGCTGGTGGGGGCCATGATTTTGGCCAAGGTGAACAGCAGCGAGTGG
CCGGAGGATCGGCTCATGGCGGCAATGGATGCGTACCTTGAACGCGACCACGACCGCGCCTTGTTCGGTC
TGCCGCCACGCCAGAAGGATGAGCCGGGCTGAATGATCGACCGAGACAGGCCCTGCGGGGCTGCACACGC
GCCCCCACCCTTCGGGTAGGGGGAAAGGCCGCTAAAGCGGCTAAAAGCGCTCCAGCGTATTTCTGCGGGG
TTTGGTGTGGGGTTTAGCGGGCTTTGCCCGCCTTTCCCCCTGCCGCGCAGCGGTGGGGCGGTGTGTAGCC
TAGCGCAGCGAATAGACCAGCTATCCGGCCTCTGGCCGGGCATATTGGGCAAGGGCAGCAGCGCCCCACA
AGGGCGCTGATAACCGCGCCTAGTGGATTATTCTTAGATAATCATGGATGGATTTTTCCAACACCCCGCC
AGCCCCCGCCCCTGCTGGGTTTGCAGGTTTGGGGGCGTGACAGTTATTGCAGGGGTTCGTGACAGTTATT
GCAGGGGGGCGTGACAGTTATTGCAGGGGTTCGTGACAGTTAGTACGGGAGTGACGGGCACTGGCTGGCA
ATGTCTAGCAACGGCAGGCATTTCGGCTGAGGGTAAAAGAACTTTCCGCTAAGCGATAGACTGTATGTAA
ACACAGTATTGCAAGGACGCGGAACATGCCTCATGTGGCGGCCAGGACGGCCAGCCGGGATCGGGATACT
GGTCGTTACCAGAGCCACCGACCCGAGCAAACCCTTCTCTATCAGATCGTTGACGAGTATTACCCGGCAT
TCGCTGCGCTTATGGCAGAGCAGGGAAAGGAATTGCCGGGCTATGTGCAACGGGAATTTGAAGAATTTCT
CCAATGCGGGCGGCTGGAGCATGGCTTTCTACGGGTTCGCTGCGAGTCTTGCCACGCCGAGCACCTGGTC
GCTTTCAGAAATCAATCTAAAGTATATATGAGTAAACTTGGTCTGACAGGCCCCTGAATTCGCATCTAGA
TGGTAGAGCCACAAACAGCCGGTACAAGCAACGATCTCCAGGACCATCTGAATCATGCGCGGATGACACG
AACTCACGACGGCGATCACAGACATTAACCCACAGTACAGACACTGCGACAACGTGGCAATTCGTCGCAA
TACCGTCTCACTGAACTGGCCGATAATTGCAGACGAACGCATACGGGAGTTTATTCTTGACATATTGCCG
GTGTGTTGGTATAATAACTTAGTACTGTTATACAGAAACAGAGGAGATATTACATATGAGTAAAGGAGAA
GAGCTTTTCACAGGAGTTGTCCCAATCCTCGTGGAATTAGACGGTGATGTTAATGGGCACAAGTTCTCTG
TCAGTGGAGAGGGTGAAGGCGACGCAACATATGGCAAGCTGACCCTTAAATTTATTTGCACCACGGGTAA
ACTACCTGTTCCATGGCCAACACTGGTCACTACGTTCGGGTATGGGGTTCAGTGCTTTGCGCGCTACCCA
GATCACATGAAACAGCACGACTTTTTCAAGAGTGCAATGCCCGAAGGCTATGTACAGGAGAGAACCATCT
TTTTTAAGGATGACGGCAACTATAAGACACGCGCCGAAGTGAAGTTCGAGGGTGATACCCTTGTTAATAG
AATCGAGTTAAAGGGTATTGACTTTAAGGAAGATGGAAATATTTTAGGCCACAAACTGGAATATAACTAT
AACTCCCATAATGTGTACATTATGGCCGACAAGCAAAAGAACGGTATCAAGGTTAACTTCAAGATCAGAC
ACAACATTGAGGATGGAAGCGTTCAACTAGCCGACCATTACCAACAAAACACCCCAATTGGCGATGGGCC
TGTGCTGTTACCAGACAACCATTACCTGTCCACTCAATCTGCCCTTTCGAAAGATCCCAACGAAAAGCGC
GACCACATGGTCCTTCTTGAGTTTGTCACGGCTGCTGGGATTACACACGGCATGGATGAACTATACAAAT
AAATCCTAACTAGCATAACCCCTTGGGGCCTCTAAACGGGTCTTGAGGGGTTTTTTGCTGGCTGAGCATG
AGACGGAAATCTGCTCGTCAGTGGTGCTCACACTGACGAATCATGTACAGATCATACCGATGACTGCCTG
GCGACTCACAACTAAGCAAGACAGCCGGAACCAGCGCCGGCGAACACCACTGCATATATGGCATATCACA
ACAGTCCAACTAGTGCACTGCAGTACACCAGGCATCAAATAAAACGAAAGGCTCAGTCGAAAGACTGGGC
CTTTCGTTTTATCTGTTGTTTGTCGGTGAACGCTCTCTACTAGAGTCACACTGGCTCACCTTCGGGTGGG
CCTTTCTGCGTTTATACCGAGCGGCCGCGTGTTACAACCAATTAACCAATTCTGATTAGAAAAACTCATC
GAGCATCAAATGAAACTGCAATTTATTCATATCAGGATTATCAATACCATATTTTTGAAAAAGCCGTTTC
TGTAATGAAGGAGAAAACTCACCGAGGCAGTTCCATAGGATGGCAAGATCCTGGTATCGGTCTGCGATTC
CGACTCGTCCAACATCAATACAACCTATTAATTTCCCCTCGTCAAAAATAAGGTTATCAAGTGAGAAATC
ACCATGAGTGACGACTGAATCCGGTGAGAATGGCAAAAGCTTATGCATTTCTTTCCAGACTTGTTCAACA
GGCCAGCCATTACGCTCGTCATCAAAATCACTCGCATCAACCAAACCGTTATTCATTCGTGATTGCGCCT
GAGCGAGGCGAAATACGCGATCGCTGTTAAAAGGACAATTACAAACAGGAATCGAATGCAACCGGCGCAG
GAACACTGCCAGCGCATCAACAATATTTTCACCTGAATCAGGATATTCTTCTAATACCTGGAATGCTGTT
TTCCCGGGGATCGCAGTGGTGAGTAACCATGCATCATCAGGAGTACGGATAAAATGCTTGATGGTCGGAA
GAGGCATAAATTCCGTCAGCCAGTTTAGTCTGACCATCTCATCTGTAACATCATTGGCAACGCTACCTTT
GCCATGTTTCAGAAACAACTCTGGCGCATCGGGCTTCCCATACAATCGATAGATTGTCGCACCTGATTGC
CCGACATTATCGCGAGCCCATTTATACCCATATAAATCAGCATCCATGTTGGAATTTAATCGCGGCCTGG
AGCAAGACGTTTCCCGTTGAATATGGCTCATAACACCCCTTGTATTACTGTTTATGTAAGCAGACAGTTT
TATTGTTCATGATGATATATTTTTATCTTGTGCAATGTAACATCAGAGATTTTGAGACACAACGTGGCTT
TGTTGAATAAATCGAACTTTTGCTGAGTTGAAGGATCAGTCATGACCAAAATCCCTTAACGTGAGTCAGC
CTGCCGCCTTGGGCCGGGTGATGTCGTACTTGCCCGCCGCGAACTCGGTTACCGTCCAGCCCAGCGCGAC
CAGCTCCGGCAACGCCTCGCGCACCCGCTGGCGGCGCTTGCGCATGGTCGAACCACTGGCCTCTGACGGC
CAGACATAGCCGCACAAGGTATCTATGGAAGCCTTGCCGGTTTTGCCGGGGTCGATCCAGCCACACAGCC
GCTGGTGCAGCAGGCGGGCGGTTTCGCTGTCCAGCGCCCGCACCTCGTCCATGCTGATGCGCACATGCTG
GCCGCCACCCATGACGGCCTGCGCGATCAAGGGGTTCAGGGCCACGTACAGGCGCCCGTCCGCCTCGTCG
CTGGCGTACTCCGACAGCAGCCGAAACCCCTGCCGCTTGCGGCCATTCTGGGCGATGATGGATACCTTCC
AAAGGCGCTCGATGCAGTCCTGTATGTGCTTGAGCGCCCCACCACTATCGACCTCTGCCCCGATTTCCTT
TGCCAGCGCCCGATAGCTACCTTTGACCACCATGGCATCAGCGGTGACGGCCTCCCACTTGGGTTCCAGG
AACAGCCGGAGCTGCCGTCCGCCTTCGGTCTTGGGTTCCGGGCCAAGCACTAGGCCATTAGGCCCAGCCA
TGGCCACCAGCCCTTGCAGGATGCGCAGATCATCAGCGCCCAGCGGCTCCGGGCCGCTGAACTCGATCCG
CTTGCCGTCGCCGTAGTCATACGTCACGTCCAGCTTGCTGCGCTTGCGCTCGCCCCGCTTGAGGGCACGG
AACAGGCCGGGGGCCAGACAGTGCGCCGGGTCGTGCCGGACGTGGCTGAGGCTGTGCTTGTTCTTAGGCT
TCACCACGGGGCACCCCCTTGCTCTTGCGCTGCCTCTCCAGCACGGCGGGCTTGAGCACCCCGCCGTCAT
GCCGCCTGAACCACCGATCAGCGAACGGTGCGCCATAGTTGGCCTTGCTCACACCGAAGCGGACGAAGAA
CCGGCGCTGGTCGTCGTCCACACCCCATTCCTCGGCCTCGGCGCTGGTCATGCTCGACAGGTAGGACTGC
CAGCGGATGTTATCGACCAGTACCGAGCTGCCCCGGCTGGCCTGCTGCTGGTCGCCTGCGCCCATCATGG
CCGCGCCCTTGCTGGCATGGTGCAGGAACACGATAGAGCACCCGGTATCGGCGGCGATGGCCTCCATGCG
ACCGATGACCTGGGCCATGGGGCCGCTGGCGTTTTCTTCCTCGATGTGGAACCGGCGCAGCGTGTCCAGC
ACCATCAGGCGGCGGCCCTCGGCGGCGCGCTTGAGGCCGTCGAACCACTCCGGGGCCATGATGTTGGGCA
GGCTGCCGATCAGCGGCTGGATCAGCAGGCCGTCAGCCACGGCTTGCCGTTCCTCGGCGCTGAGGTGCGC
CCCAAGGGCGTGCAGGCGGTGATGAATGGCGGTGGGCGGGTCTTCGGCGGGCAGGTAGATCACCGGGCCG
GTGGGCAGTTCGCCCACCTCCAGCAGATCCGGCCCGCCTGCAATCTGTGCGGCCAGTTGCAGGGCCAGCA
TGGATTTACCGGCACCACCGGGCGACACCAGCGCCCCGACCGTACCGGCCACCATGTTGGGCAAAACGTA
GTCCAGCGGTGGCGGCGCTGCTGCGAACGCCTCCAGAATATTGATAGGCTTATGGGTAGCCATTGATTGC
CTCCTTTGCAGGCAGTTGGTGGTTAGGCGCTGGCGGGGTCACTACCCCCGCCCTGCGCCGCTCTGAGTTC
TTCCAGGCACTCGCGCAGCGCCTCGTATTCGTCGTCGGTCAGCCAGAACTTGCGCTGACGCATCCCTTTG
GCCTTCATGCGCTCGGCATATCGCGCTTGGCGTACAGCGTCAGGGCTGGCCAGCAGGTCGCCGGTCTGCT
TGTCCTTTTGGTCTTTCATATCAGTCACCGAGAAACTTGCCGGGGCCGAAAGGCTTGTCTTCGCGGAACA
AGGACAAGGTGCAGCCGTCAAGGTTAAGGCTGGCCATATCAGCGACTGAAAAGCGGCCAGCCTCGGCCTT
GTTTGACGTATAACCAAAGCCACCGGGCAACCAATAGCCCTTGTCACTTTTGATCAGGTAGACCGACCCT
GAAGCGCTTTTTTCGTATTCCATAAAACCCCCTTCTGTGCGTGAGTACTCATAGTATAACAGGCGTGAGT
ACCAACGCAAGCACTACATGCTGAAATCTGGCCCGCCCCTGTCCATGCCTCGCTGGCGGGGTGCCGGTGC
CCGTGCCAGCTCGGCCCGCGCAAGCTGGACGCTGGGCAGACCCATGACCTTGCTGACGGTGCGCTCGATG
TAATCCGCTTCGTGGCCGGGCTTGCGCTCTGCCAGCGCTGGGCTGGCCTCGGCCATGGCCTTGCCGATTT
CCTCGGCACTGCGGCCCCGGCTGGCCAGCTTCTGCGCGGCGATAAAGTCGCACTTGCTGAGGTCATCACC
GAAGCGCTTGACCAGCCCGGCCATCTCGCTGCGGTACTCGTCCAGCGCCGTGCGCCGGTGGCGGCTAAGC
TGCCGCTCGGGCAGTTCGAGGCTGGCCAGCCTGCGGGCCTTCTCCTGCTGCCGCTGGGCCTGCTCGATCT
GCTGGCCAGCCTGCTGCACCAGCGCCGGGCCAGCGGTGGCGGTCTTGCCCTTGGATTCACGCAGCAGCAC
CCACGGCTGATAACCGGCGCGGGTGGTGTGCTTGTCCTTGCGGTTGGTGAAGCCCGCCAAGCGGCCATAG
TGGC
Features (pLannotate 1.2.2; 13 found; start..end, strand, type, name):
    421..831     -  CDS            mobB: MOBB2_ECOLX - Protein predicted: Swiss-Prot protein existence level 4. This protein is essential to promote the specific transfer of the plasmid in the presence of conjugative plasmids. From Escherichia coli.
   1660..1747    -  oriT           RSF1010 oriT: origin of transfer of the broad-host-range plasmid RSF1010 (Scholz et al., 1989)
   1778..2059    +  CDS            mobC: MOBC_ECOLX - Protein predicted: Swiss-Prot protein existence level 4. This protein is essential to promote the specific transfer of the plasmid in the presence of conjugative plasmids. From Escherichia coli.
   2089..2483    +  rep_origin     RSF1010 oriV: replication origin of the broad-host-range plasmid RSF1010; requires the RSF1010 RepA/B/C proteins for replication (Scholz et al., 1989)
   3206..3919    +  CDS            GFPmut3: GFPmut3 is a basic (constitutively fluorescent) green fluorescent protein published in 1996, derived from Aequorea victoria. It is reported to be a very rapidly-maturing weak dimer.
   3930..3977    +  terminator     T7 terminator: transcription terminator for bacteriophage T7 RNA polymerase
   4166..4237    +  terminator     rrnB T1 terminator: transcription terminator T1 from the E. coli rrnB gene
   4253..4280    +  terminator     T7Te terminator: phage T7 early transcription terminator
   4326..5141    -  CDS            KanR: aminoglycoside phosphotransferase; aph(3')-Ia; confers resistance to kanamycin in bacteria or G418 (Geneticin®) in eukaryotes
   5316..6167    -  CDS            RSF1010 RepC (fragment): replication protein C of the broad-host-range plasmid RSF1010 (Scholz et al., 1989); repC
   6154..6993    -  CDS            RSF1010 RepA: replication protein A of the broad-host-range plasmid RSF1010 (Scholz et al., 1989); repA
   6985..7059    -  ncRNA          Plasmid R1162: Accession: RF00043 - R1162-like plasmid antisense RNA
   7504..421     -  CDS            RSF1010 RepB (across the origin): replication protein B of the broad-host-range plasmid RSF1010 (Scholz et al., 1989); repB
