[The description below was written by a language model from this plasmid's Addgene catalogue record and pLannotate feature annotations shown in this document.]
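Description:
pBTK620 is a low-copy, broad-host-range bacterial expression plasmid of about 8 kb, built on the RSF1010 backbone using the Bee Microbiome Toolkit (BTK) modular assembly system. It replicates from the RSF1010 oriV, which depends on the plasmid's own RepA, RepB and RepC proteins rather than on host-specific initiation factors. This self-contained replication system is what allows RSF1010 derivatives to be maintained in many different Gram-negative species. An R1162-like antisense RNA, a regulatory element native to this replicon family, is also annotated. Selection is by kanamycin resistance from the aph(3')-Ia aminoglycoside phosphotransferase gene. The plasmid retains the RSF1010 origin of transfer together with the mobilisation genes mobA (fused with repB), mobB and mobC. It can therefore be mobilised by conjugation from a donor strain that supplies the transfer machinery in trans, although it is not self-transmissible.

The payload is a GFP reporter, identified in the feature tables as GFPmut3, a rapidly maturing Aequorea victoria-derived variant. According to the catalogue entry, expression is driven by the CP32 promoter. This promoter is not annotated in either feature table, but it presumably lies in the unannotated region between oriV and the GFP coding sequence. A T7 terminator lies immediately downstream of GFP, followed by the rrnB T1 and T7Te terminators, which insulate the reporter cassette from the adjacent, oppositely oriented kanamycin resistance gene. The two sequence records are the same length and show the same parts in the same order, differing only in their numbering start point and in how the mobA/repB region is labelled. The plasmid serves to fluorescently label bacteria and to gauge promoter activity in non-model hosts, notably bee gut microbiome species.
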