Addgene plasmid #110620: pBTK620
Purpose: BTK assembled broad-host-range plasmid encoding GFP driven by CP32 promoter
Depositing lab: Jeffrey Barrick. Depositing organization: University of Texas at Austin. Publication: Genetic Engineering of Bee Gut Microbiome Bacteria with a Toolkit for Modular Assembly of Broad-Host-Range Plasmids. Leonard SP, Perutka J, Powell JE, Geng P, Richhart DD, Byrom M, Kar S, Davies BW, Ellington AD, Moran NA, Barrick JE. ACS Synth Biol. 2018 May 18;7(5):1279-1290. doi: 10.1021/acssynbio.7b00399. Epub 2018 Apr 13. PubMed 29608282.
Backbone
  Vector backbone: RSF1010
  Vector type: Bacterial Expression
Growth in bacteria
  Bacterial resistance: Kanamycin, 50 μg/mL
  Growth temperature: 37°C
  Growth strain: DH5alpha
  Copy number: Low Copy
Gene/Insert
  Gene/Insert name: GFP
  Species: Synthetic
  Cloning method: Restriction Enzyme; 5′ cloning site unknown (unknown if destroyed); 3′ cloning site unknown (unknown if destroyed)
Terms and licenses: Academic/Nonprofit Terms; Industry Terms: Not Available to Industry
How to cite: pBTK620 was a gift from Jeffrey Barrick (Addgene plasmid # 110620 ; http://n2t.net/addgene:110620 ; RRID:Addgene_110620)
